Addgene plasmid #179220: pJH2037
Purpose: Psra-11::UNC-7-UrSL-wCherry unc-54 3' UTR C.elegans neural expression of UNC-7-wCherry
Depositing lab: Mei Zhen. Publication: An imbalancing act: gap junctions reduce the backward motor circuit activity to bias C. elegans for forward locomotion. Kawano T, Po MD, Gao S, Leung G, Ryu WS, Zhen M. Neuron. 2011 Nov 17;72(4):572-86. doi: 10.1016/j.neuron.2011.09.005. PubMed 22099460.
Backbone
  Vector backbone: pBSK
  Backbone manufacturer: stratagene
  Backbone size w/o insert (bp): 7737
  Total vector size (bp): 9306
  Vector type: Worm Expression
Growth in bacteria
  Bacterial resistance: Ampicillin, 100 μg/mL
  Growth temperature: 37°C
  Growth strain: DH5alpha
  Copy number: High Copy
Gene/Insert
  Gene/Insert name: UNC-7
  Species: C. elegans (nematode)
  Insert size (bp): 1569
  Entrez Gene: unc-7 (a.k.a. CELE_R07D5.1)
  Promoter: Psra-11
  Tag / fusion protein: wCherry (C terminal on backbone)
  Cloning method: Restriction Enzyme; 5′ cloning site XmaI (not destroyed); 3′ cloning site BlpI (not destroyed)
  Sequencing primers: 5′ GgatccccATGCTCGGCTC; 3′ CGGGgatccgTCAGTCTATC
Terms and licenses: Academic/Nonprofit Terms; Industry Terms: Not Available to Industry
How to cite: pJH2037 was a gift from Mei Zhen (Addgene plasmid # 179220 ; http://n2t.net/addgene:179220 ; RRID:Addgene_179220)
