[The description below was written by a language model from this plasmid's Addgene catalogue record and pLannotate feature annotations shown in this document.]
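Description:
pJH2037 is a C. elegans expression plasmid built on a pBluescript-type (pBSK) backbone, about 9.3 kb in total. It is maintained in E. coli as a high-copy plasmid through a ColE1/pUC-type origin and selected with ampicillin via the bla (AmpR) gene and its promoter. Remnants of bacterial vector sequence are also annotated, including the lac promoter, operator and CAP site and small fragments of lacI, rop and the bom region. These have no role in worm expression.

The payload is the unc-7 coding sequence (roughly 1.57 kb), which encodes a C. elegans innexin, a gap junction subunit. It was cloned between XmaI and BlpI sites and is driven by the sra-11 promoter, which directs expression in a subset of neurons. The promoter is not annotated in the feature table, but the unannotated stretch of about 3 kb upstream of the unc-7 CDS is where it would be expected. Downstream of unc-7, after a gap of several hundred bases, lies an mCherry-type reporter, named wCherry in the record, followed by the unc-54 3' UTR; the annotated aex-5 fragment falls in that 3' region.

The catalogue lists wCherry as a C-terminal tag. However, the construct name includes "UrSL", and the spacing between the two reading frames suggests an intercistronic trans-splicing element. Such an element would yield UNC-7 and the red fluorescent protein as separate products from one operon-like transcript. The record does not settle which arrangement applies.

The plasmid is intended for transgenic neuronal expression of UNC-7 with red fluorescence marking the expressing cells. The associated work examines how gap junctions shape motor circuit activity and the balance between forward and backward locomotion.
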