Features (pLannotate 1.2.2; 12 found; start..end, strand, type, name):
     11..27      +  protein_bind   lac operator: The lac repressor binds to the lac operator to inhibit transcription in E. coli. This inhibition can be relieved by adding lactose or isopropyl-β-D-thiogalactopyranoside (IPTG). lac repressor encoded by lacI
   3132..4697    +  CDS            unc-7 (sequence withheld): UNC7_CAEEL - Also known as unc-12 From Caenorhabditis elegans.
   5050..5910    +  CDS            mCherry: mCherry is a basic (constitutively fluorescent) red fluorescent protein published in 2004, derived from Discosoma sp.. It is reported to be a very rapidly-maturing monomer with low acid sensitivity.
   6609..6761    +  CDS            aex-5 (fragment): AEX5_CAEEL - Also known as kpc-3 From Caenorhabditis elegans.
   6889..6924    +  CDS            rop (fragment): Rop protein, which maintains plasmids at low copy number; rop
   7026..7125    +  misc_feature   bom (fragment): basis of mobility region from pBR322
   7223..7327    +  promoter       AmpR promoter: bla
   7328..8188    +  CDS            AmpR: β-lactamase; bla; confers resistance to ampicillin, carbenicillin, and related antibiotics
   8359..8947    +  rep_origin     ori: high-copy-number ColE1/pMB1/pBR322/pUC origin of replication
   9130..9222    +  CDS            lacI (fragment): lac repressor; lacI; The lac repressor binds to the lac operator to inhibit transcription in E. coli. This inhibition can be relieved by adding lactose or isopropyl-β-D-thiogalactopyranoside (IPTG).
   9235..9256    +  protein_bind   CAP binding site: CAP binding activates transcription in the presence of cAMP. E. coli catabolite activator protein
   9271..3       +  promoter       lac promoter (across the origin): promoter for the E. coli lac operon
>Addgene plasmid #179220 | pJH2037 | addgene full sequence | sequence record 355456 | Addgene NGS Result
TTGTGTGGAATTGTGAGCGGATAACAATTTCACACAGGAAACAGCTATGACCATGATTACGCCAAGCTGT
AAGTTTAAACATGATCTTACTAACTAACTATTCTCATTTAAATTTTCAGAGCTTAAAAATGGCTGAAATC
ACTCACAACGATGGATACGCTAACAACTTGGAAATGAAATAAGCTTGGGCTGCAGCATGCGGCCGCACGT
TTTCCCTTTACATTAGCAAAACCGACCAACGACCGAAACCTAAGCATTATCCAGGCCTAAACATATTTTA
AAAAAAGTGTAGTTTACCAAATGGGAGACATTTTCCTTGTTCTTTGTGGGATGCTTTTGAAATTGAATAG
AAATCTCTAGATTAATCAATGTGTTTGCTCCGATGCGCCTAGTCTCAAAGCCTTCTCATGTTGCAAACAA
ATGCACTAACTAAACTAATTAACAAGTCACGGAGGAGATTCAAAACATTTCACTTTTCAGGAAAGTAGCA
TTTTTAAATATATTCATGTTGTAGATTTGTCATTTTGCAATATTTTTTATCAAAATTGGATTACACCCTC
TTTTGAGCAGTCTGACTTGTTGGCTGACTTGATTTTCTTTTAAAGTGATGAAATTTTATTCATATTTGAT
TTTTAGTAAATAAATTATTGCAAACCCCATTATGCAACTTTGACAGCTTATATCTCAGTTGCCGTTTGTT
TTATGAAAAATTGTCAACTTACCAAATAATTCTTAGTTACGATCTGAAATTTTTCGAAAACTCTAATCTT
TAGTCAAAAATGTTCAGCAATGTAAACATTTTTTCATTACAAAAAAAGATGATGTAGATGCATACATCAA
GTATCTCAACCGGAACACCCCCTATTTTGCACCATCTCTGTCATCTTTTTCTTCCTTTTTCAGATGGGAA
ACATACAATTAATGCTCACATGTCATGTCTAGTCATTTGTTTTTTTTTGTTTGTTTTTAATCCGAATCTC
TTATTCATCTTTAGACGTTCCATTCGGCAGAGGCGAGTTGGGGCGCCTCTTACTCGCCTCAAATTTTGTG
TTTGCACTCATAATCAAAGAATAAATTATCTTGCCCATTTTGGTCCTTGACCATTTGTGTAGGCAATAGG
CAGGCAGACATATTTTCTTAAACAGAAGACCGAACTGTGAGTGTACAAAAATAAATTAAATATTACCTAC
CTTTGTTAGAATTTGGAATAAGATTAAAAAATTCGTTGTCCTCTGTGGAATTGCTCATTATTAGATTTTT
ACGAAATCATGCGGATTAGAAAGTTTAATATTTATGTACAGTGCGTCCAACTTCTATAGCACCCCCCTCC
AATTCGGCCGTTTGGAGCTTTTCAAAATATTTTTCGGAAAAGTGTTAGTGCAGTTCGATAGCAAATATTG
AAAAACCTATGCTCCCCAATTTTTATCATGATATCTCAAAAATCACGGAAATTGGGTCAAAATATCTGAA
AAATGGCCGTCGAACTTCTATAGCACCCCCTCTGATTTTTGACAAATTTCTGTAAATTCGGGGTTTTCTT
CGTAGTTAATGAATTTATTTTGTAAATAACTTCACACCAAAATAATCAGGTGGTTTCACTTTCACATTTA
AAAAATAAATATAACACTTGAAAACACGTGGAATGCCTGGGATTGATCAAAAATTGATCAAAATGTTCTT
CTCCGTCTATTCATTACTATGTAATTAGTTGTAGAAAGCATTTATTCATATGAACCAAATGGTAAAGGGA
GCAACTTCAGTGGTTTTTAAAAGGCTCGATTTAACCATGAAAACGAGCGTTCGGAGGCACAAAGCTGAAG
GTTTTGACTTCGTATTGTACAGAACTTCAGCTCATCCTGCTCAAATGTCTTTGAAGCTTCGATTTTGATT
AGATGTCTTTGAAAATTTATACGGAAAAGATCATGAGACCGCTCAAAAAGAGGACAAAGGCAAAGCGAGG
CCGCAAGTCTTTTTTTCAAGCTAACATGCGAAAATTTTAGACAGAAAAGTAAGATATACCTTTCCAAATG
ACGATTTTGCTAGTTGTATTTATAACTCAAGTTAAATTTAGCGAATTCGCTCATTGAATCTTTTTTTGGT
CAAGTAATGCAAAAGCTACCAGACAAAACATTGAACCTGCGATTGTAGATGTCTGGCATCTGATTTACCC
ATGGATTTCCACGGATTTTTTGTTCATATAAAATAATTTTTAATTTTTGCTATAATGTAGTAATTTTTAG
TCGAAAATGTATTCCCAACCATTATCTCTGCGCCTCCGAACGCTCGTTTTCATGGTTAAATCGAACCTTT
TAAAAACCACTGAAGTTGCTCCCTTTACCATTTGGTTCATATGAATAAATGCTTTCTACAACTAATTATA
TAGTAATGAATAGACGGAGAAGAACATTTTGATCTATTTTGGTGCTGCGAAAATCATTGGGAGCCAAGAT
ATGGCCTCTGAAGCAAATAAGAACGTTGAGGGGGGTGCTATAGAAGTTGGACGCACTGTATTTCCAATTA
TTTTTTAAGAATTTCGATTTTATAAACAGCCTTTGCTCCGCCTATTTGAGCTCATGATGTTTCTCTTTTG
TTTTCAAGATTGTTGATTCCTTCCTATTGTCCTATTGTGATTTTTAAATTTTTAAATTGCTCATTAACTT
GATTTTTATTTAGTACATATCTCTAATATGTTGTTTCACATTGCACCAACCGGTCTCAATTTTTGAAATT
ATTTATTGTTATGTTTGAATATTTTAAACAAATTTAAAAATTTAGAAAAATTGCTGAGCTGTTGCCTAAA
CTCATAAGTGTTTCAAAATTTGCTACGATTTTGCATGTACTTTTTAATATTTTATATGCTTTTTCGTATT
CCAAAACAAACAATTTAGTTTACTTTACAAATTATGAACAAAAAAAATTTGATGTAACGGAGAGAAAATT
ATTAAACGTTACATGTATTTTTCGATCGTATCGAGAAAAATGCAAAAAATATCAAATTGTAATTTTTCCG
CACATCTCCGCAACACACAATTCCCGGGATTGGCCAAAGGACCCAAAGGTATGTTTCGAATGATACTAAC
ATAACATAGAACATTTTCAGGAGGACCCTTGGCTAGCGTCGACGGATCCCC
[1566 nt withheld, positions 3132-4697]
TGACGGATCCCCGAGATCTTCAGCGCTCAGCATTCGTAGAATTGTAAGTTTAAACTTTCTCATACTAACT
AACGCGCTCTATTTAAATTTTCAGAATTCGCTGTCTCATCCTACTTTCACCTAGTTAACTGCTTGTCTTA
AAATCTATGCTTCTCTTTAGTATCTAAAATTTTCCTAGAAGCTTACAAGTATATAAATGGTCTCTTCTCA
ATAAAGGTTGTATATTTATTCATCTTATTGAATCTGCCATTTCCTCGTTTTTGCGAGTTTATATACCTTC
CAATTTTCTTTCTATTGTATTTTCAACTTCTAATTTTAATTCAGGGAAACTGCTTCAACGCATCGGTACC
CTATGGTCTCAAAGGGTGAAGAAGATAACATGGCAATTATTAAAGAGTTTATGCGTTTCAAGGTGCATAT
GGAGGGATCTGTCAATGGGCATGAGTTTGAAATTGAAGGTGAAGGAGAAGGCCGACCATATGAGGGAACA
CAAACCGCAAAACTAAAGGTAAGTTTAAACATATATATACTAACTAACCCTGATTATTTAAATTTTCAGG
TAACTAAAGGCGGACCATTACCATTCGCCTGGGACATCCTCTCTCCACAGTTCATGTATGGAAGTAAAGC
TTATGTTAAACATCCGGCAGATATACCAGATTATTTGAAACTTTCATTCCCGGAGGGTTTTAAGTGGGAA
CGCGTAATGAATTTTGAAGACGGAGGAGTTGTTACAGTGACGCAAGACTCAAGGTAAGTTTAAACAGTTC
GGTACTAACTAACCATACATATTTAAATTTTCAGCCTCCAAGATGGAGAATTTATTTATAAAGTCAAACT
TCGAGGAACGAATTTCCCCTCGGATGGATCTGTTATGCAGAAGAAGACTATGGGATGGGAAGCTTCAAGT
GAAAGAATGTACCCTGAAGACGGTGCTCTTAAGGGAGAGATTAAACAACGTCTTAAATTGAAAGATGGAG
GACATTACGATGCTGAGGTAAGTTTAAACATGATTTTACTAACTAACTAATCTGATTTAAATTTTCAGGT
GAAGACAACTTACAAAGCCAAAAAACCAGTTCAGCTGCCAGGAGCGTACAATGTTAATATTAAACTGGAT
ATCACCTCCCACAACGAGGATTACACTATCGTTGAGCAATATGAAAGAGCTGAAGGGCGGCACTCGACAG
GTGGCATGGATGAATTGTATAAGTAGGAGCTCCCGAGATCTTCAGCGCTCAGCATTCGTAGAATTGTAAG
TTTAAACTTTCTCATACTAACTAACGCGCTCTATTTAAATTTTCAGAATTCCAACTGAGCGCCGGTCGCT
ACCATTACCAACTTGTCTGGTGTCAAAAATAATAGGGGCCGCTGTCATCAGAGTAAGTTTAAACTGAGTT
CTACTAACTAACGAGTAATATTTAAATTTTCAGCATCTCGCGCCCGTGCCTCTGACTTCTAAGTCCAATT
ACTCTTCAACATCCCTACATGCTCTTTCTCCCTGTGCTCCCACCCCCTATTTTTGTTATTATCAAAAAAC
TTCTCTTAATTTCTTTGTTTTTTAGCTTCTTTTAAGTCACCTCTAACAATGAAATTGTGTAGATTCAAAA
ATAGAATTAATTCGTAATAAAAAGTCGAAAAAAATTGTGCTCCCTCCCCCCATTAATAATAATTCTATCC
CAAAATCTACACAATGTTCTGTGTACACTTCTTATGTTTTTTACTTCTGATAAATTTTTTTGAAACATCA
TAGAAAAAACCGCACACAAAATACCTTATCATATGTTACGTTTCAGTTTATGACCGCAATTTTTATTTCT
TCGCACGTCTGGGCCTCTCATGACGTCAAATCATGCTCATCGTGAAAAAGTTTTGGAGTATTTTTGGAAT
TTTTCAATCAAGTGAAAGTTTATGAAATTAATTTTCCTGCTTTTGCTTTTTGGGGTTTCCCCTATTGTTT
GTCAAGATTTCGAGGACGGCGTTTTTCTTGCTAAAATCACAAGTATTGATGAGCACGATGCAAGAAAGAT
CGGAAGAAGGTTTGGGTTTGAGGCTCAGTGGAAGGTGAGTAGAAGTTGATAATTTGAAAGTGGAGTAGTG
TCTATGGGGTTTTTGCCTTAAATGACAGAATACATTCCCAATATACCAAACATAACTGTTTCCTACTAGT
CGGCCGTACGGGCCCTTTCGTCTCGCGCGTTTCGGTGATGACGGTGAAAACCTCTGACACATGCAGCTCC
CGGAGACGGTCACAGCTTGTCTGTAAGCGGATGCCGGGAGCAGACAAGCCCGTCAGGGCGCGTCAGCGGG
TGTTGGCGGGTGTCGGGGCTGGCTTAACTATGCGGCATCAGAGCAGATTGTACTGAGAGTGCACCATATG
CGGTGTGAAATACCGCACAGATGCGTAAGGAGAAAATACCGCATCAGGCGGCCTTAAGGGCCTCGTGATA
CGCCTATTTTTATAGGTTAATGTCATGATAATAATGGTTTCTTAGACGTCAGGTGGCACTTTTCGGGGAA
ATGTGCGCGGAACCCCTATTTGTTTATTTTTCTAAATACATTCAAATATGTATCCGCTCATGAGACAATA
ACCCTGATAAATGCTTCAATAATATTGAAAAAGGAAGAGTATGAGTATTCAACATTTCCGTGTCGCCCTT
ATTCCCTTTTTTGCGGCATTTTGCCTTCCTGTTTTTGCTCACCCAGAAACGCTGGTGAAAGTAAAAGATG
CTGAAGATCAGTTGGGTGCACGAGTGGGTTACATCGAACTGGATCTCAACAGCGGTAAGATCCTTGAGAG
TTTTCGCCCCGAAGAACGTTTTCCAATGATGAGCACTTTTAAAGTTCTGCTATGTGGCGCGGTATTATCC
CGTATTGACGCCGGGCAAGAGCAACTCGGTCGCCGCATACACTATTCTCAGAATGACTTGGTTGAGTACT
CACCAGTCACAGAAAAGCATCTTACGGATGGCATGACAGTAAGAGAATTATGCAGTGCTGCCATAACCAT
GAGTGATAACACTGCGGCCAACTTACTTCTGACAACGATCGGAGGACCGAAGGAGCTAACCGCTTTTTTG
CACAACATGGGGGATCATGTAACTCGCCTTGATCGTTGGGAACCGGAGCTGAATGAAGCCATACCAAACG
ACGAGCGTGACACCACGATGCCTGTAGCAATGGCAACAACGTTGCGCAAACTATTAACTGGCGAACTACT
TACTCTAGCTTCCCGGCAACAATTAATAGACTGGATGGAGGCGGATAAAGTTGCAGGACCACTTCTGCGC
TCGGCCCTTCCGGCTGGCTGGTTTATTGCTGATAAATCTGGAGCCGGTGAGCGTGGGTCTCGCGGTATCA
TTGCAGCACTGGGGCCAGATGGTAAGCCCTCCCGTATCGTAGTTATCTACACGACGGGGAGTCAGGCAAC
TATGGATGAACGAAATAGACAGATCGCTGAGATAGGTGCCTCACTGATTAAGCATTGGTAACTGTCAGAC
CAAGTTTACTCATATATACTTTAGATTGATTTAAAACTTCATTTTTAATTTAAAAGGATCTAGGTGAAGA
TCCTTTTTGATAATCTCATGACCAAAATCCCTTAACGTGAGTTTTCGTTCCACTGAGCGTCAGACCCCGT
AGAAAAGATCAAAGGATCTTCTTGAGATCCTTTTTTTCTGCGCGTAATCTGCTGCTTGCAAACAAAAAAA
CCACCGCTACCAGCGGTGGTTTGTTTGCCGGATCAAGAGCTACCAACTCTTTTTCCGAAGGTAACTGGCT
TCAGCAGAGCGCAGATACCAAATACTGTTCTTCTAGTGTAGCCGTAGTTAGGCCACCACTTCAAGAACTC
TGTAGCACCGCCTACATACCTCGCTCTGCTAATCCTGTTACCAGTGGCTGCTGCCAGTGGCGATAAGTCG
TGTCTTACCGGGTTGGACTCAAGACGATAGTTACCGGATAAGGCGCAGCGGTCGGGCTGAACGGGGGGTT
CGTGCACACAGCCCAGCTTGGAGCGAACGACCTACACCGAACTGAGATACCTACAGCGTGAGCTATGAGA
AAGCGCCACGCTTCCCGAAGGGAGAAAGGCGGACAGGTATCCGGTAAGCGGCAGGGTCGGAACAGGAGAG
CGCACGAGGGAGCTTCCAGGGGGAAACGCCTGGTATCTTTATAGTCCTGTCGGGTTTCGCCACCTCTGAC
TTGAGCGTCGATTTTTGTGATGCTCGTCAGGGGGGCGGAGCCTATGGAAAAACGCCAGCAACGCGGCCTT
TTTACGGTTCCTGGCCTTTTGCTGGCCTTTTGCTCACATGTTCTTTCCTGCGTTATCCCCTGATTCTGTG
GATAACCGTATTACCGCCTTTGAGTGAGCTGATACCGCTCGCCGCAGCCGAACGACCGAGCGCAGCGAGT
CAGTGAGCGAGGAAGCGGAAGAGCGCCCAATACGCAAACCGCCTCTCCCCGCGCGTTGGCCGATTCATTA
ATGCAGCTGGCACGACAGGTTTCCCGACTGGAAAGCGGGCAGTGAGCGCAACGCAATTAATGTGAGTTAG
CTCACTCATTAGGCACCCCAGGCTTTACACTTTATGCTTCCGGCTCGTATG
